>Addgene plasmid #208738 | pSR1048 | addgene full sequence | sequence record 412350 | Addgene NGS Result
AAAAAAACACAAAAGACCACATTTTTTAATGTGGTCTTTTATTCTTCAACTAAAGCACCCATTAGTTCAA
CAAACGAAAATTGGATAAAGTGGGATATTTTTAAAATATATATTTATGTTACAGTAATATTGACTTTTAA
AAAAGGATTGATTCTAATGAAGAAAGCAGACAAGTAAGCCTCCTAAATTCACTTTAGATAAAAATTTAGG
AGGCATATCAAATGAACTTTAATAAAATTGATTTAGACAATTGGAAGAGAAAAGAGATATTTAATCATTA
TTTGAACCAACAAACGACTTTTAGTATAACCACAGAAATTGATATTAGTGTTTTATACCGAAACATAAAA
CAAGAAGGATATAAATTTTACCCTGCATTTATTTTCTTAGTGACAAGGGTGATAAACTCAAATACAGCTT
TTAGAACTGGTTACAATAGCGACGGAGAGTTAGGTTATTGGGATAAGTTAGAGCCACTTTATACAATTTT
TGATGGTGTATCTAAAACATTCTCTGGTATTTGGACTCCTGTAAAGAATGACTTCAAAGAGTTTTATGAT
TTATACCTTTCTGATGTAGAGAAATATAATGGTTCGGGGAAATTGTTTCCCAAAACACCTATACCTGAAA
ATGCTTTTTCTCTTTCTATTATTCCATGGACTTCATTTACTGGGTTTAACTTAAATATCAATAATAATAG
TAATTACCTTCTACCCATTATTACAGCAGGAAAATTCATTAATAAAGGTAATTCAATATATTTACCGCTA
TCTTTACAGGTACATCATTCTGTTTGTGATGGTTATCATGCAGGATTGTTTATGAACTCTATTCAGGAAT
TGTCAGATAGGCCTAATGACTGGCTTTTATAATATGAGATAATGCCGACTGTACTTTTTACAGTCGGTTT
TCTAATGTCACTAACCTGCCCCGTTAGTTGAAGAAGGTTTTTATATTACAGCTCCAGATCCATATCCTTC
TTTTTCTGAACCGACTTCTCCTTTTTCGCTTCTTTATTCCAATTGCTTTATTGACGTTGAGCCTCGGAAC
CCTTAACAATCCCAAAACTTGTCGAATGGTCGGCTTAATAGCTCACGCTATGCCGACATTCGTCTGCAAG
TTTAGTTAAGGGTTCTTCTCAACGCACAATAAATTTTCTCGGCATAAATGCGTGGTCTAATTTTTATTTT
TAATAACCTTGATAGCAAAAAATGCCATTCCAATACAAAACCACATACCTATAATCGATAACCACATAAC
AGTCATAAAACCACTCCTTTTTAACAAACTTTATCACAAGAAATATTTAAATTTTAAATGCCTTTATTTT
GAATTTTAAGGGGCATTTTAAAGATTTAGGGGTAAATCATATAGTTTTATGCCTAAAAACCTACAGAAGC
TTGGCACTGGCCGTCGTTTTACAACGTCGTGACTGGGAAAACCCTGGCGTTACCCAACTTAATCGCCTTG
CAGCACATCCCCCTTTCGCCAGCTGGCGTAATAGCGAAGAGGCCCGCACCGATCGCCCTTCCCAACAGTT
GCGCAGCCTGAATGGCGAATGGCGCCTGATGCGGTATTTTCTCCTTACGCATCTGTGCGGTATTTCACAC
CGCATATGGTGCACTCTCAGTACAATCTGCTCTGATGCCGCATAGTTAAGCCAGCCCCGACACCCGCCAA
CACCCGCTGACGCGCCCTGACGGGCTTGTCTGCTCCCGGCATCCGCTTACAGACAAGCTGTGACCGTCTC
CGGGAGCTGCATGTGTCAGAGGTTTTCACCGTCATCACCGAAACGCGCGAGACGAAAGGGCCTCGTGATA
CGCCTATTTTTATAGGTTAATGTCATGATAATAATGGTTTCTTAGACGTCAGGTGGCACTTTTCGGGGAA
ATGTGCGCGGAACCCCTATTTGTTTATTTTTCTAAATACATTCAAATATGTATCCGCTCATGAGACAATA
ACCCTGATAAATGCTTCAATAATATTGAAAAAGGAAGAGTATGAGTATTCAACATTTCCGTGTCGCCCTT
ATTCCCTTTTTTGCGGCATTTTGCCTTCCTGTTTTTGCTCACCCAGAAACGCTGGTGAAAGTAAAAGATG
CTGAAGATCAGTTGGGTGCACGAGTGGGTTACATCGAACTGGATCTCAACAGCGGTAAGATCCTTGAGAG
TTTTCGCCCCGAAGAACGTTTTCCAATGATGAGCACTTTTAAAGTTCTGCTATGTGGCGCGGTATTATCC
CGTATTGACGCCGGGCAAGAGCAACTCGGTCGCCGCATACACTATTCTCAGAATGACTTGGTTGAGTACT
CACCAGTCACAGAAAAGCATCTTACGGATGGCATGACAGTAAGAGAATTATGCAGTGCTGCCATAACCAT
GAGTGATAACACTGCGGCCAACTTACTTCTGACAACGATCGGAGGACCGAAGGAGCTAACCGCTTTTTTG
CACAACATGGGGGATCATGTAACTCGCCTTGATCGTTGGGAACCGGAGCTGAATGAAGCCATACCAAACG
ACGAGCGTGACACCACGATGCCTGTAGCAATGGCAACAACGTTGCGCAAACTATTAACTGGCGAACTACT
TACTCTAGCTTCCCGGCAACAATTAATAGACTGGATGGAGGCGGATAAAGTTGCAGGACCACTTCTGCGC
TCGGCCCTTCCGGCTGGCTGGTTTATTGCTGATAAATCTGGAGCCGGTGAGCGTGGGTCTCGCGGTATCA
TTGCAGCACTGGGGCCAGATGGTAAGCCCTCCCGTATCGTAGTTATCTACACGACGGGGAGTCAGGCAAC
TATGGATGAACGAAATAGACAGATCGCTGAGATAGGTGCCTCACTGATTAAGCATTGGTAACTGTCAGAC
CAAGTTTACTCATATATACTTTAGATTGATTTAAAACTTCATTTTTAATTTAAAAGGATCTAGGTGAAGA
TCCTTTTTGATAATCTCATGACCAAAATCCCTTAACGTGAGTTTTCGTTCCACTGAGCGTCAGACCCCGT
AGAAAAGATCAAAGGATCTTCTTGAGATCCTTTTTTTCTGCGCGTAATCTGCTGCTTGCAAACAAAAAAA
CCACCGCTACCAGCGGTGGTTTGTTTGCCGGATCAAGAGCTACCAACTCTTTTTCCGAAGGTAACTGGCT
TCAGCAGAGCGCAGATACCAAATACTGTTCTTCTAGTGTAGCCGTAGTTAGGCCACCACTTCAAGAACTC
TGTAGCACCGCCTACATACCTCGCTCTGCTAATCCTGTTACCAGTGGCTGCTGCCAGTGGCGATAAGTCG
TGTCTTACCGGGTTGGACTCAAGACGATAGTTACCGGATAAGGCGCAGCGGTCGGGCTGAACGGGGGGTT
CGTGCACACAGCCCAGCTTGGAGCGAACGACCTACACCGAACTGAGATACCTACAGCGTGAGCTATGAGA
AAGCGCCACGCTTCCCGAAGGGAGAAAGGCGGACAGGTATCCGGTAAGCGGCAGGGTCGGAACAGGAGAG
CGCACGAGGGAGCTTCCAGGGGGAAACGCCTGGTATCTTTATAGTCCTGTCGGGTTTCGCCACCTCTGAC
TTGAGCGTCGATTTTTGTGATGCTCGTCAGGGGGGCGGAGCCTATGGAAAAACGCCAGCAACGCGGCCTT
TTTACGGTTCCTGGCCTTTTGCTGGCCTTTTGCTCACATGTTCTTTCCTGCGTTATCCCCTGATTCTGTG
GATAACCGTATTACCGCCTTTGAGTGAGCTGATACCGCTCGCCGCAGCCGAACGACCGAGCGCAGCGAGT
CAGTGAGCGAGGAAGCGGAAGAGCGCCCAATACGCAAACCGCCTCTCCCCGCGCGTTGGCCGATTCATTA
ATGCAGCTGGCACGACAGGTTTCCCGACTGGAAAGCGGGCAGTGAGCGCAACGCAATTAATGTGAGTTAG
CTCACTCATTAGGCACCCCAGGCTTTACACTTTATGCTTCCGGCTCGTATGTTGTGTGGAATTGTGAGCG
GATAACAATTTCACACAGGAAACAGCTATGACATGATTACGAATTCTTAGTGGTGGTGGTGGTGGTGGGA
TCCTTTGTAGAGCTCATCCATGCCATGTGTAATCCCAGCAGCAGTTACAAACTCAAGAAGGACCATGTGG
TCACGCTTTTCGTTAGGATCTTTCGAAAGGACAGATTGTGTCGACAGGTAATGGTTGTCTGGTAAAAGGA
CAGGGCCATCGCCAATTGGAGTATTTTGTTGATAATGGTCTGCTAGTTGAACGGAACCATCTTCAACGTT
GTGGCGAATTTTGAAGTTAGCTTTGATTCCATTCTTTTGTTTGTCTGCCGTGATGTATACATTGTGTGAG
TTAAAGTTGTACTCGAGTTTGTGTCCAAGAATGTTTCCATCTTCTTTAAAATCAATACCCTTTAACTCGA
TACGATTAACAAGGGTATCACCTTCAAACTTGACTTCAGCACGCGTCTTGTAGGTCCCGTCATCTTTGAA
AGATATAGTGCGTTCCTGTACATAACCTTCAGGCATGGCACTCTTGAAAAAGTCATGACGTTTCATGTGA
TCCGGATAACGGGAAAAGCATTGAACACCATAGGTCAGAGTAGTGACAAGTGTTGGCCACGGAACAGGTA
GTTTTCCAGTAGTGCAAATAAATTTAAGGGTGAGTTTTCCGTTTGTAGCATCACCTTCACCCTCTCCACG
GACAGAAAATTTGTGCCCATTAACATCACCATCTAATTCAACAAGAATTGGGACAACTCCAGTGAAAAGT
TCTTCTCCTTTGCTCATAAATAATCATCCTCCTAAGGTACCCGGGGATCCGATGCATCTTGCTCGATACA
TTTGCCCGATAATATATTGATATCTAATCTTTATTTATTATAGATATGTTAGTCATAATTTTGCATTAAA
GCACTATTGTAGTTTATTATCAAGAAAAAAACGAAAGATGTAAAGAGCAGAAGTCTCCCAAATTATTCAT
TAGACACAGTGATTGTATTTCTGGGTTAGCATTTGGTTTAGTCAAAAATATCAGGCTAGCGGATCCTCTA
GAGTCGACCTGCAGGCATGCAAGCTTTTAAAAAGCAAATATGAGCCAAATAAATATATTCTAATTCTACA
AACAAAAATTTGAGCAAATTCAGTGTCGATTTTTTAAGACACTGCCCAGTTACATGCAAATTAAAATTTT
CATGATTTTTTATAGTTCCTAACAGGGTTAAAATTTGTATAACGAAAGTATAATGTTTATATAACGTTAG
TATAATAAAGCATTTTAACATTATACTTTTGATAATCGTTTATCGTCGTCATCACAATAACTTTTAAAAT
ACTCGTGCATAATTCAACAGCTGACCTCCCAATAACTACATGGTGTTATCGGGAGGTCAGCTGTTAGCAC
TTATATTTTGTTATTGTTCTTCCTCGATTTCGTCTATCATTTTGTGATTAATTTCTCTTTTTTCTTGTTC
TGTTAAGTCATAAAGTTCACTAGCTAAATACTCTTTTTGTTTCCAAATATAAAAAATTTGATAGATATAT
TCGGTTGGATCAATTTCTTTTAAGTAATCTAAATCCCCATTTTTTAATTTCTTTTTAGCCTCTTTAAATA
ATCCTGAATAAACTAATACCTGTTTACCTTTAAGTGATTTATAAAATGCATCAAAGACTTTTTGATTTAT
TAAATAATCACTATCTTTACCAGAATACTTAGCCATTTCATATAATTCTTTATTATTATTTTGTCTTATT
TTTTGAACTTGAACTTGTGTTATTTCTGAAATGCCCGTTACATCACGCCATAAATCTAACCATTCTTGTT
GGCTAATATAATATCTTTTATCTGTGAAATACGATTTATTTACTGCAATTAACACATGAAAATGAGGATT
ATAATCATCTCTTTTTTTATTATATGTAATCTCTAACTTACGAACATATCCCTTTATAACACTACCTACT
TTTTTTCTCTTTATAAGTTTTCTAAAAGAATTATTATAACGTTTTATTTCATTTTCTAATTCATCACTCA
TTACATTAGGTGTAGTCAAAGTTAAAAAGATAAACTCCTTTTTCTCTTGCTGCTTAATATATTGCATCAT
CAAAGATAAACCCAATGCATCTTTTCTAGCTTTTCTCCAAGCACAGACAGGACAAAATCGATTTTTACAA
GAATTAGCTTTATATAATTTCTGTTTTTCTAAAGTTTTATCAGCTACAAAAGACAGAAATGTATTGCAAT
CTTCAACTAAATCCATTTGATTCTCTCCAATATGACGTTTAATAAATTTCTGAAATACTTGATTTCTTTG
TTTTTTCTCAGTATACTTTTCCATGTTATAACACATAAAAACAACTTAGTTTTCACAAACTATGACAATA
AAAAAAGTTGCTTTTTCCCCTTTCTATGTATGTTTTTTACTAGTCATTTAAAACGATACATTAATAGGTA
CGAAAAAGCAACTTTTTTTGCGCTTAAAACCAGTCATACCAATAACTTAAGGGTAACTAGCCTCGCCGGC
AATAGTTACCCTTATTATCAAGATAAGAAAGAAAAGGATTTTTCGCTACGCTCAAATCCTTT
Features (pLannotate 1.2.2; 17 found; start..end, strand, type, name):
    222..869     +  CDS            cat: CAT1_STAAU - Experimental evidence at transcript level: Swiss-Prot protein existence level 2. This enzyme is an effector of chloramphenicol resistance in bacteria. From Staphylococcus aureus.
   1405..1559    +  CDS            lacZα (fragment): LacZα fragment of β-galactosidase; lacZ fragment
   1565..1664    -  misc_feature   bom (fragment): basis of mobility region from pBR322
   1766..1801    -  CDS            rop (fragment): Rop protein, which maintains plasmids at low copy number; rop
   1896..2000    +  promoter       AmpR promoter: bla
   2001..2861    +  CDS            AmpR: β-lactamase; bla; confers resistance to ampicillin, carbenicillin, and related antibiotics
   3032..3620    +  rep_origin     ori: high-copy-number ColE1/pMB1/pBR322/pUC origin of replication
   3803..3895    +  CDS            lacI (fragment): lac repressor; lacI; The lac repressor binds to the lac operator to inhibit transcription in E. coli. This inhibition can be relieved by adding lactose or isopropyl-β-D-thiogalactopyranoside (IPTG).
   3908..3929    +  protein_bind   CAP binding site: CAP binding activates transcription in the presence of cAMP. E. coli catabolite activator protein
   3944..3974    +  promoter       lac promoter: promoter for the E. coli lac operon
   3982..3998    +  protein_bind   lac operator: The lac repressor binds to the lac operator to inhibit transcription in E. coli. This inhibition can be relieved by adding lactose or isopropyl-β-D-thiogalactopyranoside (IPTG). lac repressor encoded by lacI
   4040..4058    -  CDS            9xHis (fragment): 9xHis affinity tag
   4064..4777    -  CDS            Superfolder GFP: Superfolder GFP is a basic (constitutively fluorescent) green fluorescent protein published in 2005, derived from Aequorea victoria. It is reported to be a very rapidly-maturing weak dimer.
   5031..5066    +  misc_feature   MCS (fragment): pUC18/19 multiple cloning site
   5062..5271    -  CDS            YPCD_STAAU (fragment): Protein predicted: Swiss-Prot protein existence level 4. From Staphylococcus aureus.
   5438..5454    -  CDS            MNase (fragment): micrococcal nuclease from Staphylococcus aureus
   5662..6336    -  CDS            REPX_STAAU: Protein inferred from homology: Swiss-Prot protein existence level 3. Produces a single-strand nick in a specific site of the plasmid, and this nick results in single-strand replication by rolling circle mechanism. From Staphylococcus aureus.
