[The description below was written by a language model from this plasmid's Addgene catalogue record and pLannotate feature annotations shown in this document.]
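Description:
pSR1048 is a 6,572 bp E. coli–Staphylococcus aureus shuttle plasmid built on the pCM29 backbone and classed as a bacterial expression and synthetic biology vector. It serves as a part-characterization construct in which superfolder GFP is expressed from the promoter PRelA. In E. coli it replicates from a high-copy ColE1/pUC-type origin and is selected with ampicillin through the bla gene and its native promoter. In S. aureus it is maintained by the pC194 replicon, represented in the annotation by a Rep protein that nicks the plasmid to initiate rolling-circle replication. Selection in that host is with chloramphenicol, through the staphylococcal cat (chloramphenicol acetyltransferase) gene.

The only change from the parent plasmid is the replacement of the promoter driving sfgfp with PRelA, a 49 bp element recorded as originating from Bacillus subtilis. It was inserted between BbsI sites that were destroyed during cloning. The promoter itself was not picked up by the automated annotation. The sfGFP coding sequence lies on the reverse strand, so PRelA presumably sits in the unannotated stretch upstream of its start codon. A short hit to a His-tag follows the 3′ end of sfGFP, but it is only a fragment and the record does not say whether a functional tag is present. The remaining features are cloning remnants of the pUC-type backbone rather than working parts: lacZα, lacI, rop, bom and MCS fragments, along with the CAP site, lac promoter and lac operator. The brief micrococcal nuclease match is likewise probably incidental.

Fluorescence from this plasmid reports PRelA activity in S. aureus. This allows the promoter's strength to be measured and compared with other parts in a toolbox of characterized genetic elements for that organism.
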