Addgene plasmid #208738: pSR1048
Purpose: Characterization plasmid for PRelA (sfgfp expressed from PRelA on the S. aureus pC194 replicon)
Depositing lab: Lauren Andrews. Depositing organization: University of Massachusetts, Amherst. Publication: Toolbox of Characterized Genetic Parts for Staphylococcus aureus. Rondthaler SN, Sarker B, Howitz N, Shah I, Andrews LB. ACS Synth Biol. 2023 Dec 8. doi: 10.1021/acssynbio.3c00325. PubMed 38064657.
Backbone
  Vector backbone: pCM29
  Backbone size w/o insert (bp): 6603
  Total vector size (bp): 6572
  Modifications to backbone: Changed promoter expressing sfgfp to PRelA
  Vector type: Bacterial Expression, Synthetic Biology
Growth in bacteria
  Bacterial resistance: Ampicillin, 100 μg/mL
  Growth temperature: 37°C
  Growth strain: DH5alpha
  Copy number: High Copy
Gene/Insert
  Gene/Insert name: PRelA
  Species: Bacillus subtilis
  Insert size (bp): 49
  Promoter: PRelA
  Cloning method: Restriction Enzyme; 5′ cloning site BbsI (destroyed during cloning); 3′ cloning site BbsI (destroyed during cloning)
  Sequencing primers: 5′ aaatcgacactgaatttgc
Terms and licenses: Academic/Nonprofit Terms; Industry Terms: Not Available to Industry
Depositor comments: Chloramphenicol resistance in S. aureus
How to cite: pSR1048 was a gift from Lauren Andrews (Addgene plasmid # 208738 ; http://n2t.net/addgene:208738 ; RRID:Addgene_208738)
